Addgene plasmid #35327: pBbA2k-RFP
Depositing lab: Jay Keasling. Depositing organization: University of California, Berkeley. Publication: BglBrick vectors and datasheets: A synthetic biology platform for gene expression. Lee TS, Krupa RA, Zhang F, Hajimorad M, Holtz WJ, Prasad N, Lee SK, Keasling JD. J Biol Eng. 2011 Sep 20;5:12. 10.1186/1754-1611-5-12 PubMed 21933410.
Backbone
  Vector backbone: pBb
  Backbone size w/o insert (bp): 2764
  Vector type: Bacterial Expression, Synthetic Biology
Growth in bacteria
  Bacterial resistance: Kanamycin, 50 μg/mL
  Growth temperature: 37°C
  Growth strain: DH5alpha
  Copy number: Low Copy
Gene/Insert
  Gene/Insert name: RFP (alt name: JBEI Part ID: JPUB_000093)
  Species: Synthetic
  Insert size (bp): 678
  Promoter: Tet
  Cloning method: Restriction Enzyme
  Sequencing primers: 5′ jkRFP-R (gctttggaaccgtactggaa); 3′ jkRFP-F (tggtcactacgacgctgaag)
Terms and licenses: Academic/Nonprofit Terms; Industry Terms: Not Available to Industry
Depositor comments: JBEI Part ID: JPUB_000093; Origin: p15A
How to cite: pBbA2k-RFP was a gift from Jay Keasling (Addgene plasmid # 35327 ; http://n2t.net/addgene:35327 ; RRID:Addgene_35327)
