[The description below was written by a language model from this plasmid's Addgene catalogue record.]
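Description:
pBbA2k-RFP is a bacterial expression plasmid from the BglBrick (pBb) vector family, a synthetic biology platform of modular, interchangeable vectors for gene expression in Escherichia coli. The name follows the platform's naming scheme and matches the recorded fields: "A" corresponds to the p15A origin of replication noted in the depositor comments, "2" to the Tet promoter, and "k" to kanamycin resistance. The p15A origin maintains the plasmid at low copy number, as the record indicates, and belongs to a different compatibility group from ColE1-type origins, so plasmids of this kind can generally be co-maintained with such vectors in one cell. Selection is by kanamycin. The backbone is listed at 2764 bp without the insert.

The payload is a synthetic red fluorescent protein coding sequence of 678 bp, introduced by restriction enzyme cloning and placed under the Tet promoter. Promoters of this type are normally held off by the TetR repressor and switched on with tetracycline analogues such as anhydrotetracycline, although the record does not itself list a repressor gene, terminators or other individual backbone elements, and no feature table is provided to confirm them. RFP serves as a readily measured reporter of expression from this particular combination of origin, promoter and marker. In the BglBrick system the reporter also acts as a placeholder that can be swapped for a gene of interest using the standard's compatible restriction sites. The construct is therefore suited to characterising inducible expression levels and to serving as a starting vector for assembling low-copy, Tet-regulated expression constructs or multi-plasmid pathways in metabolic engineering.
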