>Addgene plasmid #35327 | pBbA2k-RFP | addgene partial sequence | sequence record 43646 | jkRFP-F 5'-tggtcactacgacgctgaag-3'
TCAGCTGCCGGGTGCTTACAAAACCGACATCAAACTGGACATCACCTCCCACAACGAAGACTACACCATC
GTTGAACAGTACGAACGTGCTGAAGGTCGTCACTCCACCGGTGCTTAAGGATCCAAACTCGAGTAAGGAT
CTCCAGGCATCAAATAAAACGAAAGGCTCAGTCGAAAGACTGGGCCTTTCGTTTTATCTGTTGTTTGTCG
GTGAACGCTCTCTACTAGAGTCACACTGGCTCACCTTCGGGTGGGCCTTTCTGCGTTTATACCTAGGGAT
ATATTCCGCTTCCTCGCTCACTGACTCGCTACGCTCGGTCGTTCGACTGCGGCGAGCGGAAATGGCTTAC
GAACGGGGCGGAGATTTCCTGGAAGATGCCAGGAAGATACTTAACAGGGAAGTGAGAGGGCCGCGGCAAA
GCCGTTTTTCCATAGGCTCCGCCCCCCTGACAAGCATCACGAAATCTGACGCTCAAATCAGTGGTGGCGA
AACCCGACAGGACTATAAAGATACCAGGCGTTTCCCCCTGGCGGCTCCCTCGTGCGCTCTCCTGTTCCTG
CCTTTCGGTTTACCGGTGTCATTCCGCTGTTATGGCCGCGTTTGTCTCATTCCACGCCTGACACTCAGTT
CCGGGTAGGCAGTTCGCTCCAAGCTGGACTGTATGCACGAACCCCCCGTTCAGTCCGACCGCTGCGCCTT
ATCCGGTAACTATCGTCTTGAGTCCAACCCGGAAAGACATGCAAAAGCACCACTGGCAGCAGCCACTGGT
AATTGATTTAGAGGAGTTAGTCTTGAAGTCATGCGCCGGTTAAGGCTAAACTGAAAGGACAAGTTTTGGT
GACTGCGCTCCTCCAAGCCAGTTACCTCGGTTCAAAGAGTTGGTAGCTCAGAGAACCTTCGAAAAACC
