>Addgene plasmid #35327 | pBbA2k-RFP | addgene partial sequence | sequence record 43647 | jkRFP-R 5'-gctttggaaccgtactggaa-3'
TTGGTAACTTTCAGTTTAGCGGTCTGGGTACCTTCGTACGGACGACCTTCACCTTCACCTTCGATTTCGA
ACTCGTGACCGTTAACGGAACCTTCCATACGAACTTTGAAACGCATGAACTCTTTGATAACGTCTTCGCT
ACTCGCCATATGTATATCTCCTTCTTAAAAGATCTTTTGAATTCTTTTCTCTATCACTGATAGGGAGTGG
TAAAATAACTCTATCAACGATAGAGTGTCAACAAAAATTAGGAATTAATGATGTCTAGATTAGATAAAAG
TAAAGTGATTAACAGCGCATTAGAGCTGCTTAATGAGGTCGGAATCGAAGGTTTAACAACCCGTAAACTC
GCCCAGAAGCTAGGTGTAGAGCAGCCTACATTGTATTGGCATGTAAAAAATAAGCGGGCTTTGCTCGACG
CCTTAGCCATTGAGATGTTAGATAGGCACCATACTCACTTTTGCCCTTTAGAAGGGGAAAGCTGGCAAGA
TTTTTTACGTAATAACGCTAAAAGTTTTAGATGTGCTTTACTAAGTCATCGCGATGGAGCAAAAGTACAT
TTAGGTACACGGCCTACAGAAAAACAGTATGAAACTCTCGAAAATCAATTAGCCTTTTTATGCCAACAAG
GTTTTTCACTAGAGAATGCATTATATGCACTCAGCGCTGTGGGGCATTTTACTTTAGGTTGCGTATTGGA
AGATCAAGAGCATCAAGTCGCTAAAGAAGAAAGGGAAACACCTACTACTGATAGTATGCCGCCATTATTA
CGACAAGCTATCGAATTATTTGATCACCAAGGTGCAGAGCCAGCCTTCTTATTCGGCCTTGAATTGATCA
TATGCGGATTAGAAAAACAA
