LOCUS       Exported 3442 bp ds-DNA circular SYN 12-MAY-2021
DEFINITION  synthetic circular DNA
ACCESSION   .
VERSION     .
KEYWORDS    pBbA2k-RFP
SOURCE      synthetic DNA construct
  ORGANISM  synthetic DNA construct
REFERENCE   1 (bases 1 to 3442)
  AUTHORS   Lee TS, Krupa RA, Zhang F, Hajimorad M, Holtz WJ, Prasad N, Lee SK,
            Keasling JD
  TITLE     BglBrick vectors and datasheets: A synthetic biology platform for
            gene expression.
  JOURNAL   J Biol Eng. 2011 Sep 20;5:12.
  PUBMED    21933410
REFERENCE   2 (bases 1 to 3442)
  AUTHORS   .
  TITLE     Direct Submission
  JOURNAL   Exported May 12, 2021 from SnapGene Server 1.1.58
            http://www.snapgene.com
FEATURES             Location/Qualifiers
     source          1..3442
                     /organism="synthetic DNA construct"
                     /mol_type="other DNA"
     CDS             complement(7..630)
                     /codon_start=1
                     /gene="tetR from transposon Tn10"
                     /product="tetracycline repressor TetR"
                     /label=TetR
                     /note="TetR binds to the tetracycline operator tetO to
                     inhibit transcription. This inhibition can be relieved by
                     adding tetracycline or doxycycline."
                     /translation="MSRLDKSKVINSALELLNEVGIEGLTTRKLAQKLGVEQPTLYWHV
                     KNKRALLDALAIEMLDRHHTHFCPLEGESWQDFLRNNAKSFRCALLSHRDGAKVHLGTR
                     PTEKQYETLENQLAFLCQQGFSLENALYALSAVGHFTLGCVLEDQEHQVAKEERETPTT
                     DSMPPLLRQAIELFDHQGAEPAFLFGLELIICGLEKQLKCESGS"
     primer_bind     538..557
                     /label=Tet-R
                     /note="Tetracycline resistance gene, reverse primer"
     promoter        649..704
                     /gene="tetR"
                     /label=tetR/tetA promoters
                     /note="overlapping promoters for bacterial tetR and tetA"
     protein_bind    685..703
                     /gene="tetO"
                     /label=tet operator
                     /bound_moiety="tetracycline repressor TetR"
                     /note="bacterial operator O2 for the tetR and tetA genes"
     CDS             742..1419
                     /codon_start=1
                     /product="monomeric derivative of DsRed (Campbell et al.,
                     2002)"
                     /label=mRFP1
                     /translation="MASSEDVIKEFMRFKVRMEGSVNGHEFEIEGEGEGRPYEGTQTAK
                     LKVTKGGPLPFAWDILSPQFQYGSKAYVKHPADIPDYLKLSFPEGFKWERVMNFEDGGV
                     VTVTQDSSLQDGEFIYKVKLRGTNFPSDGPVMQKKTMGWEASTERMYPEDGALKGEIKM
                     RLKLKDGGHYDAEVKTTYMAKKPVQLPGAYKTDIKLDITSHNEDYTIVEQYERAEGRHS
                     TGA"
     terminator      1452..1523
                     /label=rrnB T1 terminator
                     /note="transcription terminator T1 from the E. coli rrnB
                     gene"
     terminator      1539..1566
                     /label=T7Te terminator
                     /note="phage T7 early transcription terminator"
     primer_bind     complement(1594..1611)
                     /label=L4440
                     /note="L4440 vector, forward primer"
     rep_origin      complement(1728..2273)
                     /direction=LEFT
                     /label=p15A ori
                     /note="Plasmids containing the medium-copy-number p15A
                     origin of replication can be propagated in E. coli cells
                     that contain a second plasmid with the ColE1 origin. "
     primer_bind     complement(1808..1827)
                     /label=pBR322ori-F
                     /note="pBR322 origin, forward primer"
     terminator      2387..2481
                     /label=lambda t0 terminator
                     /note="transcription terminator from phage lambda"
     CDS             complement(2512..3306)
                     /codon_start=1
                     /gene="aph(3')-II (or nptII)"
                     /product="aminoglycoside phosphotransferase from Tn5"
                     /label=NeoR/KanR
                     /note="confers resistance to neomycin, kanamycin, and G418
                     (Geneticin(R))"
                     /translation="MIEQDGLHAGSPAAWVERLFGYDWAQQTIGCSDAAVFRLSAQGRP
                     VLFVKTDLSGALNELQDEAARLSWLATTGVPCAAVLDVVTEAGRDWLLLGEVPGQDLLS
                     SHLAPAEKVSIMADAMRRLHTLDPATCPFDHQAKHRIERARTRMEAGLVDQDDLDEEHQ
                     GLAPAELFARLKARMPDGEDLVVTHGDACLPNIMVENGRFSGFIDCGRLGVADRYQDIA
                     LATRDIAEELGGEWADRFLVLYGIAAPDSQRIAFYRLLDEFF"
     primer_bind     complement(2623..2642)
                     /label=Neo-F
                     /note="Neomycin resistance gene, forward primer"
     primer_bind     3233..3252
                     /label=Neo-R
                     /note="Neomycin resistance gene, reverse primer"
ORIGIN
        1 gacgtcttaa gacccacttt cacatttaag ttgtttttct aatccgcata tgatcaattc
       61 aaggccgaat aagaaggctg gctctgcacc ttggtgatca aataattcga tagcttgtcg
      121 taataatggc ggcatactat cagtagtagg tgtttccctt tcttctttag cgacttgatg
      181 ctcttgatct tccaatacgc aacctaaagt aaaatgcccc acagcgctga gtgcatataa
      241 tgcattctct agtgaaaaac cttgttggca taaaaaggct aattgatttt cgagagtttc
      301 atactgtttt tctgtaggcc gtgtacctaa atgtactttt gctccatcgc gatgacttag
      361 taaagcacat ctaaaacttt tagcgttatt acgtaaaaaa tcttgccagc tttccccttc
      421 taaagggcaa aagtgagtat ggtgcctatc taacatctca atggctaagg cgtcgagcaa
      481 agcccgctta ttttttacat gccaatacaa tgtaggctgc tctacaccta gcttctgggc
      541 gagtttacgg gttgttaaac cttcgattcc gacctcatta agcagctcta atgcgctgtt
      601 aatcacttta cttttatcta atctagacat cattaattcc taatttttgt tgacactcta
      661 tcgttgatag agttatttta ccactcccta tcagtgatag agaaaagaat tcaaaagatc
      721 ttttaagaag gagatataca tatggcgagt agcgaagacg ttatcaaaga gttcatgcgt
      781 ttcaaagttc gtatggaagg ttccgttaac ggtcacgagt tcgaaatcga aggtgaaggt
      841 gaaggtcgtc cgtacgaagg tacccagacc gctaaactga aagttaccaa aggtggtccg
      901 ctgccgttcg cttgggacat cctgtccccg cagttccagt acggttccaa agcttacgtt
      961 aaacacccgg ctgacatccc ggactacctg aaactgtcct tcccggaagg tttcaaatgg
     1021 gaacgtgtta tgaacttcga agacggtggt gttgttaccg ttacccagga ctcctccctg
     1081 caagacggtg agttcatcta caaagttaaa ctgcgtggta ccaacttccc gtccgacggt
     1141 ccggttatgc agaaaaaaac catgggttgg gaagcttcca ccgaacgtat gtacccggaa
     1201 gacggtgctc tgaaaggtga aatcaaaatg cgtctgaaac tgaaagacgg tggtcactac
     1261 gacgctgaag ttaaaaccac ctacatggct aaaaaaccgg ttcagctgcc gggtgcttac
     1321 aaaaccgaca tcaaactgga catcacctcc cacaacgaag actacaccat cgttgaacag
     1381 tacgaacgtg ctgaaggtcg tcactccacc ggtgcttaag gatccaaact cgagtaagga
     1441 tctccaggca tcaaataaaa cgaaaggctc agtcgaaaga ctgggccttt cgttttatct
     1501 gttgtttgtc ggtgaacgct ctctactaga gtcacactgg ctcaccttcg ggtgggcctt
     1561 tctgcgttta tacctaggga tatattccgc ttcctcgctc actgactcgc tacgctcggt
     1621 cgttcgactg cggcgagcgg aaatggctta cgaacggggc ggagatttcc tggaagatgc
     1681 caggaagata cttaacaggg aagtgagagg gccgcggcaa agccgttttt ccataggctc
     1741 cgcccccctg acaagcatca cgaaatctga cgctcaaatc agtggtggcg aaacccgaca
     1801 ggactataaa gataccaggc gtttccccct ggcggctccc tcgtgcgctc tcctgttcct
     1861 gcctttcggt ttaccggtgt cattccgctg ttatggccgc gtttgtctca ttccacgcct
     1921 gacactcagt tccgggtagg cagttcgctc caagctggac tgtatgcacg aaccccccgt
     1981 tcagtccgac cgctgcgcct tatccggtaa ctatcgtctt gagtccaacc cggaaagaca
     2041 tgcaaaagca ccactggcag cagccactgg taattgattt agaggagtta gtcttgaagt
     2101 catgcgccgg ttaaggctaa actgaaagga caagttttgg tgactgcgct cctccaagcc
     2161 agttacctcg gttcaaagag ttggtagctc agagaacctt cgaaaaaccg ccctgcaagg
     2221 cggttttttc gttttcagag caagagatta cgcgcagacc aaaacgatct caagaagatc
     2281 atcttattaa tcagataaaa tatttctaga tttcagtgca atttatctct tcaaatgtag
     2341 cacctgaagt cagccccata cgatataagt tgttactagt gcttggattc tcaccaataa
     2401 aaaacgcccg gcggcaaccg agcgttctga acaaatccag atggagttct gaggtcatta
     2461 ctggatctat caacaggagt ccaagcgagc tctcgaaccc cagagtcccg ctcagaagaa
     2521 ctcgtcaaga aggcgataga aggcgatgcg ctgcgaatcg ggagcggcga taccgtaaag
     2581 cacgaggaag cggtcagccc attcgccgcc aagctcttca gcaatatcac gggtagccaa
     2641 cgctatgtcc tgatagcggt ccgccacacc cagccggcca cagtcgatga atccagaaaa
     2701 gcggccattt tccaccatga tattcggcaa gcaggcatcg ccatgggtca cgacgagatc
     2761 ctcgccgtcg ggcatgcgcg ccttgagcct ggcgaacagt tcggctggcg cgagcccctg
     2821 atgctcttcg tccagatcat cctgatcgac aagaccggct tccatccgag tacgtgctcg
     2881 ctcgatgcga tgtttcgctt ggtggtcgaa tgggcaggta gccggatcaa gcgtatgcag
     2941 ccgccgcatt gcatcagcca tgatggatac tttctcggca ggagcaaggt gagatgacag
     3001 gagatcctgc cccggcactt cgcccaatag cagccagtcc cttcccgctt cagtgacaac
     3061 gtcgagcaca gctgcgcaag gaacgcccgt cgtggccagc cacgatagcc gcgctgcctc
     3121 gtcctgcagt tcattcaggg caccggacag gtcggtcttg acaaaaagaa ccgggcgccc
     3181 ctgcgctgac agccggaaca cggcggcatc agagcagccg attgtctgtt gtgcccagtc
     3241 atagccgaat agcctctcca cccaagcggc cggagaacct gcgtgcaatc catcttgttc
     3301 aatcatgcga aacgatcctc atcctgtctc ttgatcagat catgatcccc tgcgccatca
     3361 gatccttggc ggcaagaaag ccatccagtt tactttgcag ggcttcccaa ccttaccaga
     3421 gggcgcccca gctggcaatt cc
//
